>Addgene plasmid #161936 | pET28c-Ku | addgene full sequence | sequence record 319497 | Addgene NGS Result
TAATACGACTCACTATAGGGAGCTGTCACCGGATGTGCTTTCCGGTCTGATGAGTCCGTGAGGACGAAAC
AGCCTCTACAAATAATTTTGTTTAATCTAGAGAAAGAGGAGAAATACTAGATGCATCACCATCACCATCA
TCGAGCCATTTGGACGGGTTCGATCGCCTTCGGGCTGGTGAACGTGCCGGTCAAGGTGTACAGCGCTACC
GCAGACCACGACATCAGGTTCCACCAGGTGCACGCCAAGGACAACGGACGCATCCGGTACAAGCGCGTCT
GCGAGGCGTGTGGCGAGGTGGTCGACTACCGCGATCTTGCCCGGGCCTACGAGTCCGGCGACGGCCAAAT
GGTGGCGATCACCGACGACGACATCGCCAGCTTGCCTGAAGAACGCAGCCGGGAGATCGAGGTGTTGGAG
TTCGTCCCCGCCGCCGACGTGGACCCGATGATGTTCGACCGCAGCTACTTTTTGGAGCCTGATTCGAAGT
CGTCGAAATCGTATGTGCTGCTGGCTAAGACACTCGCCGAGACCGACCGGATGGCGATCGTGCATTTCAC
GCTGCGCAACAAGACCAGGCTGGCGGCGTTGCGCGTCAAGGATTTCGGCAAGCGAGAGGTGATGATGGTG
CACACGTTGCTGTGGCCCGATGAGATCCGCGACCCCGACTTCCCGGTGCTGGACCAGAAGGTGGAGATCA
AACCCGCGGAACTCAAGATGGCCGGCCAGGTGGTGGACTCGATGGCCGACGACTTCAATCCGGACCGCTA
CCACGACACCTACCAGGAGCAGTTACAGGAGCTGATCGACACCAAACTCGAAGGTGGGCAGGCATTTACC
GCCGAGGACCAACCGAGGTTGCTGGACGAGCCCGAAGACGTCTCCGACCTGCTCGCCAAGCTGGAGGCCA
GCGTGAAGGCGCGCTCGAAGGCCAACTCAAACGTCCCAACGCCTCCGTGATGAGATCCGGCTGCTAACAA
AGCCCGAAAGGAAGCTGAGTTGGCTGCTGCCACCGCTGAGCAATAACTAGCATAACCCCTTGGGGCCTCT
AAACGGGTCTTGAGGGGTTTTTTGCTGAAAGGAGGAACTATATCCGGATTGGCGAATGGG
[124 nt withheld, positions 1111-1234]
C
[91 nt withheld, positions 1236-1326]
A
[49 nt withheld, positions 1328-1376]
CCTTTGACGTTGGAGTCCACGTTCTTT
[37 nt withheld, positions 1404-1440]
ACCCTATCTCGGTCTATTCTTTTGATTTATAAGGGATTTTGCCGATTTCGGCCTATTGGTTAAAAAATGA
GCTGATTTAACAAAAATTTAACGCGAATTTTAACAAAATATTAACGCTTACAATTTAGGTGGCACTTTTC
GGGGAAATGTGCGCGGAACCCCTATTTGTTTATTTTTCTAAATACATTCAAATATGTATCCGCTCATGAA
TTAATTCTTAGAAAAACTCATCGAGCATCAAATGAAACTGCAATTTATTCATATCAGGATTATCAATACC
ATATTTTTGAAAAAGCCGTTTCTGTAATGAAGGAGAAAACTCACCGAGGCAGTTCCATAGGATGGCAAGA
TCCTGGTATCGGTCTGCGATTCCGACTCGTCCAACATCAATACAACCTATTAATTTCCCCTCGTCAAAAA
TAAGGTTATCAAGTGAGAAATCACCATGAGTGACGACTGAATCCGGTGAGAATGGCAAAAGTTTATGCAT
TTCTTTCCAGACTTGTTCAACAGGCCAGCCATTACGCTCGTCATCAAAATCACTCGCATCAACCAAACCG
TTATTCATTCGTGATTGCGCCTGAGCGAGACGAAATACGCGATCGCTGTTAAAAGGACAATTACAAACAG
GAATCGAATGCAACCGGCGCAGGAACACTGCCAGCGCATCAACAATATTTTCACCTGAATCAGGATATTC
TTCTAATACCTGGAATGCTGTTTTCCCGGGGATCGCAGTGGTGAGTAACCATGCATCATCAGGAGTACGG
ATAAAATGCTTGATGGTCGGAAGAGGCATAAATTCCGTCAGCCAGTTTAGTCTGACCATCTCATCTGTAA
CATCATTGGCAACGCTACCTTTGCCATGTTTCAGAAACAACTCTGGCGCATCGGGCTTCCCATACAATCG
ATAGATTGTCGCACCTGATTGCCCGACATTATCGCGAGCCCATTTATACCCATATAAATCAGCATCCATG
TTGGAATTTAATCGCGGCCTAGAGCAAGACGTTTCCCGTTGAATATGGCTCATAACACCCCTTGTATTAC
TGTTTATGTAAGCAGACAGTTTTATTGTTCATGACCAAAATCCCTTAACGTGAGTTTTCGTTCCACTGAG
CGTCAGACCCCGTAGAAAAGATCAAAGGATCTTCTTGAGATCCTTTTTTTCTGCGCGTAATCTGCTGCTT
GCAAACAAAAAAACCACCGCTACCAGCGGTGGTTTGTTTGCCGGATCAAGAGCTACCAACTCTTTTTCCG
AAGGTAACTGGCTTCAGCAGAGCGCAGATACCAAATACTGTCCTTCTAGTGTAGCCGTAGTTAGGCCACC
ACTTCAAGAACTCTGTAGCACCGCCTACATACCTCGCTCTGCTAATCCTGTTACCAGTGGCTGCTGCCAG
TGGCGATAAGTCGTGTCTTACCGGGTTGGACTCAAGACGATAGTTACCGGATAAGGCGCAGCGGTCGGGC
TGAACGGGGGGTTCGTGCACACAGCCCAGCTTGGAGCGAACGACCTACACCGAACTGAGATACCTACAGC
GTGAGCTATGAGAAAGCGCCACGCTTCCCGAAGGGAGAAAGGCGGACAGGTATCCGGTAAGCGGCAGGGT
CGGAACAGGAGAGCGCACGAGGGAGCTTCCAGGGGGAAACGCCTGGTATCTTTATAGTCCTGTCGGGTTT
CGCCACCTCTGACTTGAGCGTCGATTTTTGTGATGCTCGTCAGGGGGGCGGAGCCTATGGAAAAACGCCA
GCAACGCGGCCTTTTTACGGTTCCTGGCCTTTTGCTGGCCTTTTGCTCACATGTTCTTTCCTGCGTTATC
CCCTGATTCTGTGGATAACCGTATTACCGCCTTTGAGTGAGCTGATACCGCTCGCCGCAGCCGAACGACC
GAGCGCAGCGAGTCAGTGAGCGAGGAAGCGGAAGAGCGCCTGATGCGGTATTTTCTCCTTACGCATCTGT
GCGGTATTTCACACCGCAATGGTGCACTCTCAGTACAATCTGCTCTGATGCCGCATAGTTAAGCCAGTAT
ACACTCCGCTATCGCTACGTGACTGGGTCATGGCTGCGCCCCGACACCCGCCAACACCCGCTGACGCGCC
CTGACGGGCTTGTCTGCTCCCGGCATCCGCTTACAGACAAGCTGTGACCGTCTCCGGGAGCTGCATGTGT
CAGAGGTTTTCACCGTCATCACCGAAACGCGCGAGGCAGCTGCGGTAAAGCTCATCAGCGTGGTCGTGAA
GCGATTCACAGATGTCTGCCTGTTCATCCGCGTCCAGCTCGTTGAGTTTCTCCAGAAGCGTTAATGTCTG
GCTTCTGATAAAGCGGGCCATGTTAAGGGCGGTTTTTTCCTGTTTGGTCACTGATGCCTCCGTGTAAGGG
GGATTTCTGTTCATGGGGGTAATGATACCGATGAAACGAGAGAGGATGCTCACGATACGGGTTACTGATG
ATGAACATGCCCGGTTACTGGAACGTTGTGAGGGTAAACAACTGGCGGTATGGATGCGGCGGGACCAGAG
AAAAATCACTCAGGGTCAATGCCAGCGCTTCGTTAATACAGATGTAGGTGTTCCACAGGGTAGCCAGCAG
CATCCTGCGATGCAGATCCGGAACATAATGGTGCAGGGCGCTGACTTCCGCGTTTCCAGACTTTACGAAA
CACGGAAACCGAAGACCATTCATGTTGTTGCTCAGGTCGCAGACGTTTTGCAGCAGCAGTCGCTTCACGT
TCGCTCGCGTATCGGTGATTCATTCTGCTAACCAGTAAGGCAACCCCGCCAGCCTAGCCGGGTCCTCAAC
GACAGGAGCACGATCATGCGCACCCGTGGGGCCGCCATGCCGGCGATAATGGCCTGCTTCTCGCCGAAAC
GTTTGGTGGCGGGACCAGTGACGAAGGCTTGAGCGAGGGCGTGCAAGATTCCGAATACCGCAAGCGACAG
GCCGATCATCGTCGCGCTCCAGCGAAAGCGGTCCTCGCCGAAAATGACCCAGAGCGCTGCCGGCACCTGT
CCTACGAGTTGCATGATAAAGAAGACAGTCATAAGTGCGGCGACGATAGTCATGCCCCGCGCCCACCGGA
AGGAGCTGACTGGGTTGAAGGCTCTCAAGGGCATCGGTCGAGATCCCGGTGCCTAATGAGTGAGCTAACT
TACATTAATTGCGTTGCGCTCACTGCCCGCTTTCCAGTCGGGAAACCTGTCGTGCCAGCTGCATTAATGA
ATCGGCCAACGCGCGGGGAGAGGCGGTTTGCGTATTGGGCGCCAGGGTGGTTTTTCTTTTCACCAGTGAG
ACGGGCAACAGCTGATTGCCCTTCACCGCCTGGCCCTGAGAGAGTTGCAGCAAGCGGTCCACGCTGGTTT
GCCCCAGCAGGCGAAAATCCTGTTTGATGGTGGTTAACGGCGGGATATAACATGAGCTGTCTTCGGTATC
GTCGTATCCCACTACCGAGATATCCGCACCAACGCGCAGCCCGGACTCGGTAATGGCGCGCATTGCGCCC
AGCGCCATCTGATCGTTGGCAACCAGCATCGCAGTGGGAACGATGCCCTCATTCAGCATTTGCATGGTTT
GTTGAAAACCGGACATGGCACTCCAGCCGCCTTCCCGTTCCGCTATCGGCTGAATTTGATTGCGAGTGAG
ATATTTATGCCAGCCAGCCAGACGCAGACGCGCCGAGACAGAACTTAATGGGCCCGCTAACAGCGCGATT
TGCTGGTGACCCAATGCGACCAGATGCTCCACGCCCAGTCGCGTACCGTCTTCATGGGAGAAAATAATAC
TGTTGATGGGTGTCTGGTCAGAGACATCAAGAAATAACGCCGGAACATTAGTGCAGGCAGCTTCCACAGC
AATGGCATCCTGGTCATCCAGCGGATAGTTAATGATCAGCCCACTGACGCGTTGCGCGAGAAGATTGTGC
ACCGCCGCTTTACAGGCTTCGACGCCGCTTCGTTCTACCATCGACACCACCACGCTGGCACCCAGTTGAT
CGGCGCGAGATTTAATCGCCGCGACAATTTGCGACGGCGCGTGCAGGGCCAGACTGGAGGTGGCAACGCC
AATCAGCAACGACTGTTTGCCCGCCAGTTGTTGTGCCACGCGGTTGGGAATGTAATTCAGCTCCGCCATC
GCCGCTTCCACTTTTTCCCGCGTTTTCGCAGAAACGTGGCTGGCCTGGTTCACCACGCGGGAAACGGTCT
GATAAGAGACACCGGCATACTCTGCGACATCGTATAACGTTACTGGTTTCACATTCACCACCCTGAATTG
ACTCTCTTCCGGGCGCTATCATGCCATACCGCGAAAGGTTTTGCGCCATTCGATGGTGTCCGGGATCTCG
ACGCTCTCCCTTATGCGACTCCTGCATTAGGAAGCAGCCCAGTAGTAGGTTGAGGCCGTTGAGCACCGCC
GCCGCAAGGAATGGTGCATGCAAGGAGATGGCGCCCAACAGTCCCCCGGCCACGGGGCCTGCCACCATAC
CCACGCCGAAACAAGCGCTCATGAGCCCGAAGTGGCGAGCCCGATCTTCCCCATCGGTGATGTCGGCGAT
ATAGGCGCCAGCAACCGCACCTGTGGCGCCGGTGATGCCGGCCACGATGCGTCCGGCGTAGAGGATCGAG
ATCTCGATCCCGCGAAAT
Features (pLannotate 1.2.2; 18 found; start..end, strand, type, name):
      1..19      +  promoter       T7 promoter: promoter for bacteriophage T7 RNA polymerase
     23..72      +  misc_RNA       sTRSV HHRz: hammerhead ribozyme from the tobacco ringspot virus satellite RNA (Khvorova et al., 2003)
    124..140     +  CDS            7xHis (fragment): 6xHis affinity tag
    142..957     +  CDS            mku: KU_MYCTU - Experimental evidence at protein level: Swiss-Prot protein existence level 1. With LigD forms a non-homologous end joining (NHEJ) repair enzyme. Binds linear dsDNA with 5'- and 3'-overhangs but not closed circular dsDNA nor ssDNA. One dimer binds for every 30 bp. Recruits and stimulates the ligase activity of LigD but not of T4 ligase or a human ligase complex (LIG4/XRCC4). Attenuates the 3'- to 5'-exonuclease activity of LigD. Stimulates the template-directed addition of dNTPs by LigD on 5'-overhangs and nuclease activity on 3'-overhangs. From Mycobacterium tuberculosis (strain ATC
    970..1019    +  CDS            SET1 (fragment): solubility-enhancement tag derived from T7 phage gene 10B
   1027..1074    +  terminator     T7 terminator: transcription terminator for bacteriophage T7 RNA polymerase
   1111..1539    +  rep_origin     f1 ori (sequence partly withheld): f1 bacteriophage origin of replication; arrow indicates direction of (+) strand synthesis
   1592..1649    +  promoter       AmpR promoter (fragment): bla
   1658..2473    -  CDS            KanR: aminoglycoside phosphotransferase; aph(3')-Ia; confers resistance to kanamycin in bacteria or G418 (Geneticin®) in eukaryotes
   2595..3183    +  rep_origin     ori: high-copy-number ColE1/pMB1/pBR322/pUC origin of replication
   3369..3508    -  misc_feature   bom: basis of mobility region from pBR322
   3610..3801    -  CDS            rop: Rop protein, which maintains plasmids at low copy number; rop
   3818..4198    +  CDS            YPB1_ECOLX: Protein predicted: Swiss-Prot protein existence level 4. From Escherichia coli.
   4270..4561    -  CDS            TcR (fragment): tetracycline efflux protein; tet; confers resistance to tetracycline
   4576..4597    -  protein_bind   CAP binding site: CAP binding activates transcription in the presence of cAMP. E. coli catabolite activator protein
   4610..5692    -  CDS            lacI: lac repressor; lacI; The lac repressor binds to the lac operator to inhibit transcription in E. coli. This inhibition can be relieved by adding lactose or isopropyl-β-D-thiogalactopyranoside (IPTG).
   5693..5770    -  promoter       lacI promoter: lacI
   5778..6057    -  CDS            TcR (fragment): tetracycline efflux protein; tet; confers resistance to tetracycline
