[The description below was written by a language model from this plasmid's Addgene catalogue record and pLannotate feature annotations shown in this document.]
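Description:
pET28c-Ku is a bacterial expression plasmid built on the pET28c backbone for producing and purifying the Ku protein of Mycobacterium tuberculosis (gene mku, Rv0937c). It is about 6.1 kb in total and is selected with kanamycin through an aph(3')-Ia (KanR) cassette. It replicates from a ColE1/pMB1-type origin accompanied by the rop gene and the bom mobility region, consistent with its listing as low copy. An f1 origin is also present, along with short tetracycline-resistance gene fragments that are non-functional remnants of the pBR322-derived backbone.

The expression cassette starts with a T7 promoter, followed in the annotated sequence by a hammerhead ribozyme from the tobacco ringspot virus satellite RNA. Such ribozymes are generally used to cleave off the 5' leader and insulate the transcript from upstream sequence context, though the record does not state why it was included here. Next come an N-terminal polyhistidine tag, fused directly to the roughly 0.8 kb ku coding sequence, and a T7 terminator. The short "SET1" fragment annotated between the gene and the terminator is probably residual vector sequence rather than a fused tag. The backbone carries lacI under its own promoter, but no lac operator is annotated next to the T7 promoter, so whether the cassette itself is lac-repressed cannot be judged from the record. Expression requires a host that supplies T7 RNA polymerase.

Ku is the DNA-end-binding component of the mycobacterial non-homologous end-joining system. It binds linear double-stranded DNA but not closed circular or single-stranded DNA. The His tag allows purification by metal-affinity chromatography, and the associated publication concerns protecting linear DNA templates in bacterial cell-free expression systems, the likely application for the purified protein.
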