Addgene plasmid #161936: pET28c-Ku
Purpose: Expresses 6xHis-tagged Ku from Mycobacterium tuberculosis under T7 promoter for purification
Depositing lab: Harris Wang. Depositing organization: Columbia University. Publication: Protecting Linear DNA Templates in Cell-Free Expression Systems from Diverse Bacteria. Yim SS, Johns NI, Noireaux V, Wang HH. ACS Synth Biol. 2020 Sep 29. doi: 10.1021/acssynbio.0c00277. PubMed 32926785.
Backbone
  Vector backbone: pET28c
  Backbone size w/o insert (bp): 5238
  Total vector size (bp): 6078
  Vector type: Bacterial Expression
Growth in bacteria
  Bacterial resistance: Kanamycin, 50 μg/mL
  Growth temperature: 37°C
  Growth strain: DH5alpha
  Copy number: Low Copy
Gene/Insert
  Gene/Insert name: ku
  Species: Mycobacterium tuberculosis
  Insert size (bp): 840
  Entrez Gene: mku (a.k.a. Rv0937c)
  Promoter: T7
  Tag / fusion protein: 6xHis (N terminal on insert)
  Cloning method: Gateway Cloning
  Sequencing primers: 5′ GATGTCGGCGATATAGGC; 3′ GCAGCCAACTCAGCTTC
Terms and licenses: Academic/Nonprofit Terms; Industry Terms: Not Available to Industry
How to cite: pET28c-Ku was a gift from Harris Wang (Addgene plasmid # 161936 ; http://n2t.net/addgene:161936 ; RRID:Addgene_161936)
